Addgene plasmid #197742: pMC-6-AmCyan-P2A-NptII-9
Purpose: Phytobrick (MoClo) Level 0 Part
Depositing lab: Daniel Voytas. Depositing organization: University of Minnesota. Publication: An extensible vector toolkit and parts library for advanced engineering of plant genomes. Chamness JC, Kumar J, Cruz AJ, Rhuby E, Holum MJ, Cody JP, Tibebu R, Gamo ME, Starker CG, Zhang F, Voytas DF. Plant Genome. 2023 Mar 9:e20312. doi: 10.1002/tpg2.20312. PubMed 36896468.
Backbone
  Vector backbone: pMC-6-ccdB-9
  Backbone manufacturer: Self-made
  Vector type: Plant Expression
Growth in bacteria
  Bacterial resistance: Spectinomycin, 50 μg/mL
  Growth temperature: 37°C
  Growth strain: DH5alpha
  Copy number: High Copy
Gene/Insert
  Gene/Insert name: AmCyan-P2A-NptII bicistronic CDS
  Species: Anemonia majano, Porcine teschovirus-1, Escherichia coli
  Insert size (bp): 1548
  Cloning method: Restriction Enzyme; 5′ cloning site Unknown (unknown if destroyed)
Terms and licenses: Academic/Nonprofit Terms; Industry Terms: Not Available to Industry
Depositor comments: Please visit https://doi.org/10.1101/2022.10.15.511792 for bioRxiv preprint.
How to cite: pMC-6-AmCyan-P2A-NptII-9 was a gift from Daniel Voytas (Addgene plasmid # 197742 ; http://n2t.net/addgene:197742 ; RRID:Addgene_197742)
