[The description below was written by a language model from this plasmid's Addgene catalogue record and pLannotate feature annotations shown in this document.]
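Description:
pMC-6-AmCyan-P2A-NptII-9 is a Level 0 part plasmid in the Phytobrick/MoClo modular cloning format, belonging to a vector toolkit and parts library built for plant genome engineering. It derives from the self-made acceptor pMC-6-ccdB-9, in which the ccdB counter-selection cassette has presumably been replaced by the part. The "6" and "9" in the name appear to denote the flanking assembly positions that set where the part sits in a higher-order assembly, though the record does not define them or name the restriction sites used. The roughly 3.8 kb plasmid replicates in E. coli at high copy from a ColE1/pUC-type origin and is selected with spectinomycin through the aadA gene. An AmpR (bla) promoter annotated upstream probably drives this marker. The short annotated fragments of RSF ori, lacI, an integrase and GmR are most likely remnants of the backbone or resistance cassette, or incidental matches, rather than functional elements.

The payload is a 1,548 bp bicistronic coding sequence. It joins AmCyan1, a constitutively fluorescent cyan protein from Anemonia majano, to NptII, the Tn5 aminoglycoside phosphotransferase that confers resistance to kanamycin, neomycin and G418. The two are linked by a porcine teschovirus P2A peptide, which the feature table does not annotate separately but which fits the gap between the two coding regions. Ribosomal skipping at P2A yields two separate proteins from one transcript, so a single transcription unit supplies both a visual reporter and a selectable marker.

No plant promoter or terminator is annotated in the plasmid, so it is not an expression construct by itself despite the "plant expression" vector type. Its use is as a coding-sequence module to be combined with regulatory parts in later assembly levels, giving cassettes for selecting and visually screening transformed plant tissue.
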