Features (pLannotate 1.2.2; 9 found; start..end, strand, type, name):
      1..23      +  rep_origin     RSF ori (fragment): Plasmids containing the RSF 1030 origin of replication can be propagated in E. coli cells that contain additional plasmids with compatible origins.
     25..74      +  CDS            lacI (fragment): lac repressor; lacI; The lac repressor binds to the lac operator to inhibit transcription in E. coli. This inhibition can be relieved by adding lactose or isopropyl-β-D-thiogalactopyranoside (IPTG).
     91..777     +  CDS            amCyan1: amCyan1 is a basic (constitutively fluorescent) cyan fluorescent protein, derived from Anemonia majano.
    846..1638    +  CDS            NeoR/KanR (fragment): aminoglycoside phosphotransferase from Tn5; aph(3')-II (or nptII); confers resistance to neomycin, kanamycin, and G418 (Geneticin®)
   1764..1868    +  promoter       AmpR promoter: bla
   1859..1939    -  CDS            int (fragment): INT2_ECOLX - Protein inferred from homology: Swiss-Prot protein existence level 3. Putative integrase believed to be involved in the insertion of antibiotic resistance genes into plasmids and transposons. From Escherichia coli.
   2027..2083    +  CDS            GmR (fragment): gentamycin acetyltransferase; aacC1; confers resistance to gentamycin
   2090..2878    +  CDS            aadA: S3AD_ECOLX - Experimental evidence at protein level: Swiss-Prot protein existence level 1. Mediates bacterial resistance to the antibiotics streptomycin and spectinomycin. From Escherichia coli.
   3052..3640    +  rep_origin     ori: high-copy-number ColE1/pMB1/pBR322/pUC origin of replication
>Addgene plasmid #197742 | pMC-6-AmCyan-P2A-NptII-9 | addgene full sequence | sequence record 391095 | Addgene NGS Result
GTCAGTGAGCGAGGAAGCGGAAGAGCGCCCAATACGCAAACCGCCTCTCCCCGCGCGTTGGCCGATTCAT
TAATCACTCTGTGGTCTCAAATGGCCCTGTCCAACAAGTTCATCGGCGACGACATGAAGATGACCTACCA
CATGGACGGCTGCGTGAACGGCCACTACTTCACCGTGAAGGGCGAGGGCAGCGGCAAGCCCTACGAGGGC
ACCCAGACCTCCACCTTCAAGGTGACCATGGCCAACGGCGGCCCCCTGGCCTTCTCCTTCGACATCCTGT
CCACCGTGTTCATGTACGGCAACCGCTGCTTCACCGCCTACCCCACCAGCATGCCCGACTACTTCAAGCA
GGCCTTCCCCGACGGCATGTCCTACGAGAGAACCTTCACCTACGAGGACGGCGGCGTGGCCACCGCCAGC
TGGGAGATCAGCCTGAAGGGCAACTGCTTCGAGCACAAGTCCACCTTCCACGGCGTGAACTTCCCCGCCG
ACGGCCCCGTGATGGCCAAGATGACCACCGGCTGGGACCCCTCCTTCGAGAAGATGACCGTGTGCGACGG
CATCTTGAAGGGCGACGTGACCGCCTTCCTGATGCTGCAGGGCGGCGGCAACTACAGATGCCAGTTCCAC
ACCTCCTACAAGACCAAGAAGCCCGTGACCATGCCCCCCAACCACGCGGTGGAGCACCGCATCGCCAGAA
CCGACCTGGACAAGGGCGGCAACAGCGTGCAGCTCACCGAGCACGCCGTGGCCCACATCACCTCCGTGGT
GCCCTTCGGAAGCGGAGCTACTAACTTCAGCCTGCTGAAGCAGGCTGGTGACGTGGAGGAGAACCCTGGA
CCTGGGATTGAACAAGATGGATTGCACGCAGGTTCTCCGGCCGCTTGGGTGGAGAGGCTATTCGGCTATG
ACTGGGCACAACAGACAATCGGCTGCTCTGATGCCGCCGTGTTTCGGCTGTCAGCGCAGGGGCGCCCGGT
TCTTTTTGTCAAGACCGACCTGTCCGGTGCCCTGAATGAACTCCAGGACGAGGCAGCGCGGCTATCGTGG
CTGGCCACGACGGGCGTTCCTTGCGCAGCTGTGCTCGACGTTGTCACTGAAGCGGGAAGGGACTGGCTGC
TATTGGGCGAAGTGCCGGGGCAGGATCTCCTGTCATCTCACCTTGCTCCTGCCGAGAAAGTATCCATCAT
GGCTGATGCAATGCGGCGGCTGCATACGCTTGATCCGGCTACCTGCCCATTCGACCACCAAGCGAAACAT
CGCATCGAGCGAGCACGTACTCGGATGGAAGCCGGTCTTGTCGATCAGGATGATCTGGACGAAGAACATC
AGGGGCTCGCGCCAGCCGAACTGTTCGCCAGGCTCAAGGCGCGCATGCCCGACGGCGAGGATCTCGTCGT
GACACATGGCGATGCCTGCTTGCCGAATATCATGGTGGAAAATGGCCGCTTTTCTGGATTCATCGACTGT
GGCCGGCTGGGTGTGGCGGACCGCTATCAGGACATAGCGTTGGCTACCCGTGATATTGCTGAAGAACTTG
GCGGCGAATGGGCTGACCGCTTCCTCGTGCTTTACGGTATCGCCGCTCCCGATTCGCAGCGCATCGCCTT
CTATCGCCTTCTTGACGAGTTCTTCTGAGCTTTGAGACCACGAAGTGGCTCTTCAGTGGACGAAAGGGCC
TCGTGATACGCCTATTTTTATAGGTTAATGTCATGATAATAATGGTTTCTTAGACGTCAGGTGGCACTTT
TCGGGGAAATGTGCGCGGAACCCCTATTTGTTTATTTTTCTAAATACATTCAAATATGTATCCGCTCATG
AGACAATAACCCTGATAAATGCTTCAATAATATTGAAAAAGGAAGAGTATGCGCTCACGCAACTGGTCCA
GAACCTTGACCGAACGCAGCGGTGGTAACGGCGCAGTGGCGGTTTTCATGGCTTGTTATGACTGTTTTTT
TTTGGGGTACAGTCTATGCCTCGGGCATCCAAGCAGCAAGCGCGTTACGCCGTGGGTCGATGTTTGATGT
TATGGAGCAGCAACGATGTTACGCAGCAGGGCAGTCGCCCTAAAACAAAGTTAAACATCATGAGGGAAGC
GGTGATCGCCGAAGTATCGACTCAACTATCAGAGGTAGTTGGCGTCATCGAGCGCCATCTCGAACCGACG
TTGCTGGCCGTACATTTGTACGGCTCCGCAGTGGATGGCGGCCTGAAGCCACACAGCGATATTGATTTGC
TGGTTACGGTGACCGTAAGGCTTGATGAAACAACGCGGCGAGCTTTGATCAACGACCTTTTGGAAACTTC
GGCTTCCCCTGGAGAGAGCGAGATTCTCCGCGCTGTAGAAGTCACCATTGTTGTGCACGACGACATCATT
CCGTGGCGTTATCCAGCTAAGCGCGAACTGCAATTTGGAGAATGGCAGCGCAATGACATTCTTGCAGGTA
TCTTCGAGCCAGCCACGATCGACATTGATCTGGCTATCTTGCTGACAAAAGCAAGAGAACATAGCGTTGC
CTTGGTAGGTCCAGCGGCGGAGGAACTCTTTGATCCGGTTCCTGAACAGGATCTATTTGAGGCGCTAAAT
GAAACCTTAACGCTATGGAACTCGCCGCCCGACTGGGCTGGCGATGAGCGAAATGTAGTGCTTACGTTGT
CCCGCATTTGGTACAGCGCAGTAACCGGCAAAATCGCGCCGAAGGATGTCGCTGCCGACTGGGCAATGGA
GCGCCTGCCGGCCCAGTATCAGCCCGTCATACTTGAAGCTAGACAGGCTTATCTTGGACAAGAAGAAGAT
CGCTTGGCCTCGCGCGCAGATCAGTTGGAAGAATTTGTCCATTACGTAAAAGGCGAGATCACCAAGGTAG
TCGGCAAATAACTGTCAGACCAAGTTTACTCATATATACTTTAGATTGATTTAAAACTTCATTTTTAATT
TAAAAGGATCTAGGTGAAGATCCTTTTTGATAATCTCATGACCAAAATCCCTTAACGTGAGTTTTCGTTC
CACTGAGCGTCAGACCCCGTAGAAAAGATCAAAGGATCTTCTTGAGATCCTTTTTTTCTGCGCGTAATCT
GCTGCTTGCAAACAAAAAAACCACCGCTACCAGCGGTGGTTTGTTTGCCGGATCAAGAGCTACCAACTCT
TTTTCCGAAGGTAACTGGCTTCAGCAGAGCGCAGATACCAAATACTGTTCTTCTAGTGTAGCCGTAGTTA
GGCCACCACTTCAAGAACTCTGTAGCACCGCCTACATACCTCGCTCTGCTAATCCTGTTACCAGTGGCTG
CTGCCAGTGGCGATAAGTCGTGTCTTACCGGGTTGGACTCAAGACGATAGTTACCGGATAAGGCGCAGCG
GTCGGGCTGAACGGGGGGTTCGTGCACACAGCCCAGCTTGGAGCGAACGACCTACACCGAACTGAGATAC
CTACAGCGTGAGCTATGAGAAAGCGCCACGCTTCCCGAAGGGAGAAAGGCGGACAGGTATCCGGTAAGCG
GCAGGGTCGGAACAGGAGAGCGCACGAGGGAGCTTCCAGGGGGAAACGCCTGGTATCTTTATAGTCCTGT
CGGGTTTCGCCACCTCTGACTTGAGCGTCGATTTTTGTGATGCTCGTCAGGGGGGCGGAGCCTATGGAAA
AACGCCAGCAACGCGGCCTTTTTACGGTTCCTGGCCTTTTGCTGGCCTTTTGCTCACATGTTCTTTCCTG
CGTTATCCCCTGATTCTGTGGATAACCGTATTACCGCCTTTGAGTGAGCTGATACCGCTCGCCGCAGCCG
AACGACCGAGCGCAGCGA
